Addgene plasmid #116467: pHAGE-PIK3CA-E1037K
Purpose: Lentiviral expression of PIK3CA E1037K
Depositing lab: Gordon Mills & Kenneth Scott. Depositing organization: Baylor College of Medicine. Publication: Systematic Functional Annotation of Somatic Mutations in Cancer. Ng PK, Li J, Jeong KJ, Shao S, Chen H, Tsang YH, Sengupta S, Wang Z, Bhavana VH, Tran R, Soewito S, Minussi DC, Moreno D, Kong K, Dogruluk T, Lu H, Gao J, Tokheim C, Zhou DC, Johnson AM, Zeng J, Ip CKM, Ju Z, Wester M, Yu S, Li Y, Vellano CP, Schultz N, Karchin R, Ding L, Lu Y, Cheung LWT, Chen K, Shaw KR, Meric-Bernstam F, Scott KL, Yi S, Sahni N, Liang H, Mills GB. Cancer Cell. 2018 Mar 12;33(3):450-462.e10. doi: 10.1016/j.ccell.2018.01.021. PubMed 29533785.
Backbone
  Vector backbone: pHAGE
  Vector type: Lentiviral
Growth in bacteria
  Bacterial resistance: Ampicillin, 100 μg/mL
  Growth temperature: 37°C
  Growth strain: Stbl3
  Copy number: High Copy
Gene/Insert
  Gene/Insert name: PIK3CA
  Species: H. sapiens (human)
  Mutation: E1037K
  Entrez Gene: PIK3CA (a.k.a. CCM4, CLAPO, CLOVE, CWS5, HMH, MCAP, MCM, MCMTC, PI3K, PI3K-alpha, p110-alpha)
  Cloning method: Gateway Cloning
Terms and licenses: Academic/Nonprofit Terms; Industry Terms: Not Available to Industry
How to cite: pHAGE-PIK3CA-E1037K was a gift from Gordon Mills & Kenneth Scott (Addgene plasmid # 116467 ; http://n2t.net/addgene:116467 ; RRID:Addgene_116467)
