[The description below was written by a language model from this plasmid's Addgene catalogue record and the feature table of its GenBank file.]
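Description:
pHAGE-PIK3CA-E1037K is an 11.7 kb HIV-1-derived lentiviral expression plasmid built on the pHAGE backbone, carrying human PIK3CA (the p110-alpha catalytic subunit of PI3K) with the E1037K substitution. In bacteria it is maintained through a high-copy ColE1/pUC-type origin and selected with ampicillin via the bla gene. The viral portion contains a full-length LTR at the upstream end (annotated in the feature table as a 3' LTR, though it occupies the 5' position), the Psi packaging signal, the Rev response element for Rev-dependent nuclear export of the genomic RNA, the cPPT/CTS, and a downstream U3-deleted LTR that makes the integrated provirus self-inactivating.

The expression cassette is driven by the human EF-1-alpha promoter with its first intron, a strong constitutive promoter. The PIK3CA open reading frame is not annotated as a feature, but it was introduced by Gateway cloning and corresponds to the roughly 3.2 kb interval between the attB1 and attB2 sites. A V5 epitope tag is annotated further downstream, after short T3/T7 promoter sequences and an attB4 site; the record does not indicate whether it is fused in frame to the insert. An EMCV IRES then links puromycin N-acetyltransferase to the same transcript, so transduced cells can be selected with puromycin, and a WPRE enhances transcript expression. The construct serves for stable lentiviral expression of this PIK3CA variant in mammalian cells, and the associated publication concerns systematic functional annotation of somatic cancer mutations.
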