LOCUS       Exported 11696 bp ds-DNA circular SYN 13-MAY-2021
DEFINITION  Lentiviral expression of PIK3CA E1037K.
ACCESSION   .
VERSION     .
KEYWORDS    pHAGE-PIK3CA-E1037K
SOURCE      synthetic DNA construct
  ORGANISM  synthetic DNA construct
REFERENCE   1 (bases 1 to 11696)
  AUTHORS   Ng PK, Li J, Jeong KJ, Shao S, Chen H, Tsang YH, Sengupta S, Wang Z,
            Bhavana VH, Tran R, Soewito S, Minussi DC, Moreno D, Kong K,
            Dogruluk T, Lu H, Gao J, Tokheim C, Zhou DC, Johnson AM, Zeng J, Ip
            CKM, Ju Z, Wester M, Yu S, Li Y, Vellano CP, Schultz N, Karchin R,
            Ding L, Lu Y, Cheung LWT, Chen K, Shaw KR, Meric-Bernstam F, Scott
            KL, Yi S, Sahni N, Liang H, Mills GB
  TITLE     Systematic Functional Annotation of Somatic Mutations in Cancer.
  JOURNAL   Cancer Cell. 2018 Mar 12;33(3):450-462.e10. doi:
            10.1016/j.ccell.2018.01.021.
  PUBMED    29533785
REFERENCE   2 (bases 1 to 11696)
  AUTHORS   .
  TITLE     Direct Submission
  JOURNAL   Exported May 13, 2021 from SnapGene Server 1.1.58
            http://www.snapgene.com
FEATURES             Location/Qualifiers
     source          1..11696
                     /organism="synthetic DNA construct"
                     /mol_type="other DNA"
     LTR             1..634
                     /label=3' LTR
                     /note="3' long terminal repeat (LTR) from HIV-1"
     misc_feature    681..806
                     /label=HIV-1 Psi
                     /note="packaging signal of human immunodeficiency virus
                     type 1"
     misc_feature    1303..1536
                     /label=RRE
                     /note="The Rev response element (RRE) of HIV-1 allows for
                     Rev-dependent mRNA export from the nucleus to the
                     cytoplasm."
     CDS             1721..1765
                     /codon_start=1
                     /product="antigenic peptide corresponding to amino acids
                     655 to 669 of the HIV envelope protein gp41 (Lutje Hulsik
                     et al., 2013)"
                     /label=gp41 peptide
                     /note="recognized by the 2H10 single-chain llama nanobody"
                     /translation="KNEQELLELDKWASL"
     misc_feature    2058..2175
                     /label=cPPT/CTS
                     /note="central polypurine tract and central termination
                     sequence of HIV-1"
     promoter        2223..3401
                     /label=EF-1-alpha promoter
                     /note="strong constitutive promoter for human elongation
                     factor EF-1-alpha"
     intron          2454..3392
                     /label=EF-1-alpha intron A
                     /note="intron upstream of the start codon of human
                     EF-1-alpha"
     primer_bind     3349..3369
                     /label=EF1a-F
                     /note="Human elongation factor-1a promoter, forward primer"
     protein_bind    3421..3445
                     /gene="mutant version of attB"
                     /label=attB1
                     /bound_moiety="BP Clonase(TM)"
                     /note="recombination site for the Gateway(R) BP reaction"
     protein_bind    complement(6656..6680)
                     /gene="mutant version of attB"
                     /label=attB2
                     /bound_moiety="BP Clonase(TM)"
                     /note="recombination site for the Gateway(R) BP reaction"
     promoter        6688..6706
                     /label=T3 promoter
                     /note="promoter for bacteriophage T3 RNA polymerase"
     primer_bind     complement(6731..6750)
                     /label=T7
                     /note="T7 promoter, forward primer"
     promoter        complement(6732..6750)
                     /label=T7 promoter
                     /note="promoter for bacteriophage T7 RNA polymerase"
     protein_bind    complement(6756..6776)
                     /gene="mutant version of attB"
                     /label=attB4
                     /bound_moiety="BP Clonase(TM)"
                     /note="core recombination site for the Gateway(R) BP
                     reaction"
     CDS             6830..6871
                     /codon_start=1
                     /product="epitope tag from simian virus 5"
                     /label=V5 tag
                     /translation="GKPIPNPLLGLDST"
     misc_feature    6892..7459
                     /label=IRES
                     /note="internal ribosome entry site (IRES) of the
                     encephalomyocarditis virus (EMCV)"
     misc_feature    6909..7461
                     /label=IRES
                     /note="internal ribosome entry site (IRES) of the
                     encephalomyocarditis virus (EMCV)"
     primer_bind     complement(7053..7070)
                     /label=IRES reverse
                     /note="IRES internal ribosome entry site, reverse primer.
                     Also called pCDH-rev"
     primer_bind     7280..7299
                     /label=IRES-F
                     /note="IRES internal ribosome entry site, forward primer"
     CDS             7473..8072
                     /codon_start=1
                     /gene="pac from Streptomyces alboniger"
                     /product="puromycin N-acetyltransferase"
                     /label=PuroR
                     /note="confers resistance to puromycin"
                     /translation="MTEYKPTVRLATRDDVPRAVRTLAAAFADYPATRHTVDPDRHIER
                     VTELQELFLTRVGLDIGKVWVADDGAAVAVWTTPESVEAGAVFAEIGPRMAELSGSRLA
                     AQQQMEGLLAPHRPKEPAWFLATVGVSPDHQGKGLGSAVVLPGVEAAERAGVPAFLETS
                     APRNLPFYERLGFTVTADVEVPEGPRTWCMTRKPGA"
     primer_bind     complement(7473..7492)
                     /label=Puro-R
                     /note="Puromycin resistance gene, reverse primer. Also
                     called puro-variant-R"
     primer_bind     7969..7989
                     /label=Puro-F
                     /note="Puromycin resistance gene, forward primer"
     misc_feature    8086..8674
                     /label=WPRE
                     /note="woodchuck hepatitis virus posttranscriptional
                     regulatory element"
     primer_bind     complement(8139..8159)
                     /label=WPRE-R
                     /note="WPRE, reverse primer"
     CDS             complement(8557..8568)
                     /codon_start=1
                     /product="Factor Xa recognition and cleavage site"
                     /label=Factor Xa site
                     /translation="IEGR"
     LTR             8749..8982
                     /label=3' LTR (Delta-U3)
                     /note="self-inactivating 3' long terminal repeat (LTR) from
                     HIV-1"
     primer_bind     complement(9101..9119)
                     /label=pBRforEco
                     /note="pBR322 vectors, upsteam of EcoRI site, forward
                     primer"
     promoter        9187..9291
                     /gene="bla"
                     /label=AmpR promoter
     CDS             9292..10152
                     /codon_start=1
                     /gene="bla"
                     /product="beta-lactamase"
                     /label=AmpR
                     /note="confers resistance to ampicillin, carbenicillin, and
                     related antibiotics"
                     /translation="MSIQHFRVALIPFFAAFCLPVFAHPETLVKVKDAEDQLGARVGYI
                     ELDLNSGKILESFRPEERFPMMSTFKVLLCGAVLSRVDAGQEQLGRRIHYSQNDLVEYS
                     PVTEKHLTDGMTVRELCSAAITMSDNTAANLLLTTIGGPKELTAFLHNMGDHVTRLDRW
                     EPELNEAIPNDERDTTMPVAMATTLRKLLTGELLTLASRQQLIDWMEADKVAGPLLRSA
                     LPAGWFIADKSGAGERGSRGIIAALGPDGKPSRIVVIYTTGSQATMDERNRQIAEIGAS
                     LIKHW"
     primer_bind     complement(9510..9529)
                     /label=Amp-R
                     /note="Ampicillin resistance gene, reverse primer"
     rep_origin      10323..10911
                     /direction=RIGHT
                     /label=ori
                     /note="high-copy-number ColE1/pMB1/pBR322/pUC origin of
                     replication"
     primer_bind     10812..10831
                     /label=pBR322ori-F
                     /note="pBR322 origin, forward primer"
     primer_bind     11065..11082
                     /label=L4440
                     /note="L4440 vector, forward primer"
     primer_bind     11174..11193
                     /label=SV40pro-F
                     /note="SV40 promoter/origin, forward primer"
     protein_bind    11322..11343
                     /label=CAP binding site
                     /bound_moiety="E. coli catabolite activator protein"
                     /note="CAP binding activates transcription in the presence
                     of cAMP."
     promoter        11358..11388
                     /label=lac promoter
                     /note="promoter for the E. coli lac operon"
     protein_bind    11396..11412
                     /label=lac operator
                     /bound_moiety="lac repressor encoded by lacI"
                     /note="The lac repressor binds to the lac operator to
                     inhibit transcription in E. coli. This inhibition can be
                     relieved by adding lactose or
                     isopropyl-beta-D-thiogalactopyranoside (IPTG)."
     primer_bind     11401..11423
                     /label=M13/pUC Reverse
                     /note="In lacZ gene"
     primer_bind     11420..11436
                     /label=M13 rev
                     /note="common sequencing primer, one of multiple similar
                     variants"
     primer_bind     11420..11436
                     /label=M13 Reverse
                     /note="In lacZ gene. Also called M13-rev"
     primer_bind     11486..11505
                     /label=EBV-rev
                     /note="SV40 polyA terminator, reverse primer"
ORIGIN
        1 tggaagggct aattcactcc caaagaagac aagatatcct tgatctgtgg atctaccaca
       61 cacaaggcta cttccctgat tagcagaact acacaccagg gccaggggtc agatatccac
      121 tgacctttgg atggtgctac aagctagtac cagttgagcc agataaggta gaagaggcca
      181 ataaaggaga gaacaccagc ttgttacacc ctgtgagcct gcatgggatg gatgacccgg
      241 agagagaagt gttagagtgg aggtttgaca gccgcctagc atttcatcac gtggcccgag
      301 agctgcatcc ggagtacttc aagaactgct gatatcgagc ttgctacaag ggactttccg
      361 ctggggactt tccagggagg cgtggcctgg gcgggactgg ggagtggcga gccctcagat
      421 cctgcatata agcagctgct ttttgcctgt actgggtctc tctggttaga ccagatctga
      481 gcctgggagc tctctggcta actagggaac ccactgctta agcctcaata aagcttgcct
      541 tgagtgcttc aagtagtgtg tgcccgtctg ttgtgtgact ctggtaacta gagatccctc
      601 agaccctttt agtcagtgtg gaaaatctct agcagtggcg cccgaacagg gacttgaaag
      661 cgaaagggaa accagaggag ctctctcgac gcaggactcg gcttgctgaa gcgcgcacgg
      721 caagaggcga ggggcggcga ctggtgagta cgccaaaaat tttgactagc ggaggctaga
      781 aggagagaga tgggtgcgag agcgtcagta ttaagcgggg gagaattaga tcgcgatggg
      841 aaaaaattcg gttaaggcca gggggaaaga aaaaatataa attaaaacat atagtatggg
      901 caagcaggga gctagaacga ttcgcagtta atcctggcct gttagaaaca tcagaaggct
      961 gtagacaaat actgggacag ctacaaccat cccttcagac aggatcagaa gaacttagat
     1021 cattatataa tacagtagca accctctatt gtgtgcatca aaggatagag ataaaagaca
     1081 ccaaggaagc tttagacaag atagaggaag agcaaaacaa aagtaagacc accgcacagc
     1141 aagcggccgg ccgctgatct tcagacctgg aggaggagat atgagggaca attggagaag
     1201 tgaattatat aaatataaag tagtaaaaat tgaaccatta ggagtagcac ccaccaaggc
     1261 aaagagaaga gtggtgcaga gagaaaaaag agcagtggga ataggagctt tgttccttgg
     1321 gttcttggga gcagcaggaa gcactatggg cgcagcgtca atgacgctga cggtacaggc
     1381 cagacaatta ttgtctggta tagtgcagca gcagaacaat ttgctgaggg ctattgaggc
     1441 gcaacagcat ctgttgcaac tcacagtctg gggcatcaag cagctccagg caagaatcct
     1501 ggctgtggaa agatacctaa aggatcaaca gctcctgggg atttggggtt gctctggaaa
     1561 actcatttgc accactgctg tgccttggaa tgctagttgg agtaataaat ctctggaaca
     1621 gatttggaat cacacgacct ggatggagtg ggacagagaa attaacaatt acacaagctt
     1681 aatacactcc ttaattgaag aatcgcaaaa ccagcaagaa aagaatgaac aagaattatt
     1741 ggaattagat aaatgggcaa gtttgtggaa ttggtttaac ataacaaatt ggctgtggta
     1801 tataaaatta ttcataatga tagtaggagg cttggtaggt ttaagaatag tttttgctgt
     1861 actttctata gtgaatagag ttaggcaggg atattcacca ttatcgtttc agacccacct
     1921 cccaaccccg aggggacccg acaggcccga aggaatagaa gaagaaggtg gagagagaga
     1981 cagagacaga tccattcgat tagtgaacgg atctcgacgg tatcgccgaa ttcacaaatg
     2041 gcagtattca tccacaattt taaaagaaaa ggggggattg gggggtacag tgcaggggaa
     2101 agaatagtag acataatagc aacagacata caaactaaag aattacaaaa acaaattaca
     2161 aaaattcaaa attttcgggt ttattacagg gacagcagag atccagtttg gactagtcgt
     2221 gaggctccgg tgcccgtcag tgggcagagc gcacatcgcc cacagtcccc gagaagttgg
     2281 ggggaggggt cggcaattga accggtgcct agagaaggtg gcgcggggta aactgggaaa
     2341 gtgatgtcgt gtactggctc cgcctttttc ccgagggtgg gggagaaccg tatataagtg
     2401 cagtagtcgc cgtgaacgtt ctttttcgca acgggtttgc cgccagaaca caggtaagtg
     2461 ccgtgtgtgg ttcccgcggg cctggcctct ttacgggtta tggcccttgc gtgccttgaa
     2521 ttacttccac ctggctgcag tacgtgattc ttgatcccga gcttcgggtt ggaagtgggt
     2581 gggagagttc gaggccttgc gcttaaggag ccccttcgcc tcgtgcttga gttgaggcct
     2641 ggcctgggcg ctggggccgc cgcgtgcgaa tctggtggca ccttcgcgcc tgtctcgctg
     2701 ctttcgataa gtctctagcc atttaaaatt tttgatgacc tgctgcgacg ctttttttct
     2761 ggcaagatag tcttgtaaat gcgggccaag atctgcacac tggtatttcg gtttttgggg
     2821 ccgcgggcgg cgacggggcc cgtgcgtccc agcgcacatg ttcggcgagg cggggcctgc
     2881 gagcgcggcc accgagaatc ggacgggggt agtctcaagc tggccggcct gctctggtgc
     2941 ctggcctcgc gccgccgtgt atcgccccgc cctgggcggc aaggctggcc cggtcggcac
     3001 cagttgcgtg agcggaaaga tggccgcttc ccggccctgc tgcagggagc tcaaaatgga
     3061 ggacgcggcg ctcgggagag cgggcgggtg agtcacccac acaaaggaaa agggcctttc
     3121 cgtcctcagc cgtcgcttca tgtgactcca cggagtaccg ggcgccgtcc aggcacctcg
     3181 attagttctc gagcttttgg agtacgtcgt ctttaggttg gggggagggg ttttatgcga
     3241 tggagtttcc ccacactgag tgggtggaga ctgaagttag gccagcttgg cacttgatgt
     3301 aattctcctt ggaatttgcc ctttttgagt ttggatcttg gttcattctc aagcctcaga
     3361 cagtggttca aagttttttt cttccatttc aggtgtcgtg aagcggccct gcagatatca
     3421 acaagtttgt acaaaaaagc aggcaccatg cctccaagac catcatcagg tgaactgtgg
     3481 ggcatccact tgatgccccc aagaatccta gtagaatgtt tactaccaaa tggaatgata
     3541 gtgactttag aatgcctccg tgaggctaca ttaataacca taaagcatga actatttaaa
     3601 gaagcaagaa aataccccct ccatcaactt cttcaagatg aatcttctta cattttcgta
     3661 agtgttactc aagaagcaga aagggaagaa ttttttgatg aaacaagacg actttgtgac
     3721 cttcggcttt ttcaaccctt tttaaaagta attgaaccag taggcaaccg tgaagaaaag
     3781 atcctcaatc gagaaattgg ttttgctatc ggcatgccag tgtgtgaatt tgatatggtt
     3841 aaagatccag aagtacagga cttccgaaga aatattctga acgtttgtaa agaagctgtg
     3901 gatcttaggg acctcaattc acctcatagt agagcaatgt atgtctatcc tccaaatgta
     3961 gaatcttcac cagaattgcc aaagcacata tataataaat tagataaagg gcaaataata
     4021 gtggtgatct gggtaatagt ttctccaaat aatgacaagc agaagtatac tctgaaaatc
     4081 aaccatgact gtgtaccaga acaagtaatt gctgaagcaa tcaggaaaaa aactcgaagt
     4141 atgttgctat cctctgaaca actaaaactc tgtgttttag aatatcaggg caagtatatt
     4201 ttaaaagtgt gtggatgtga tgaatacttc ctagaaaaat atcctctgag tcagtataag
     4261 tatataagaa gctgtataat gcttgggagg atgcccaatt tgatgttgat ggctaaagaa
     4321 agcctttatt ctcaactgcc aatggactgt tttacaatgc catcttattc cagacgcatt
     4381 tccacagcta caccatatat gaatggagaa acatctacaa aatccctttg ggttataaat
     4441 agtgcactca gaataaaaat tctttgtgca acctacgtga atgtaaatat tcgagacatt
     4501 gataagatct atgttcgaac aggtatctac catggaggag aacccttatg tgacaatgtg
     4561 aacactcaaa gagtaccttg ttccaatccc aggtggaatg aatggctgaa ttatgatata
     4621 tacattcctg atcttcctcg tgctgctcga ctttgccttt ccatttgctc tgttaaaggc
     4681 cgaaagggtg ctaaagagga acactgtcca ttggcatggg gaaatataaa cttgtttgat
     4741 tacacagaca ctctagtatc tggaaaaatg gctttgaatc tttggccagt acctcatgga
     4801 ttagaagatt tgctgaaccc tattggtgtt actggatcaa atccaaataa agaaactcca
     4861 tgcttagagt tggagtttga ctggttcagc agtgtggtaa agttcccaga tatgtcagtg
     4921 attgaagagc atgccaattg gtctgtatcc cgagaagcag gatttagcta ttcccacgca
     4981 ggactgagta acagactagc tagagacaat gaattaaggg aaaatgacaa agaacagctc
     5041 aaagcaattt ctacacgaga tcctctctct gaaatcactg agcaggagaa agattttcta
     5101 tggagtcaca gacactattg tgtaactatc cccgaaattc tacccaaatt gcttctgtct
     5161 gttaaatgga attctagaga tgaagtagcc cagatgtatt gcttggtaaa agattggcct
     5221 ccaatcaaac ctgaacaggc tatggaactt ctggactgta attacccaga tcctatggtt
     5281 cgaggttttg ctgttcggtg cttggaaaaa tatttaacag atgacaaact ttctcagtat
     5341 ttaattcagc tagtacaggt cctaaaatat gaacaatatt tggataactt gcttgtgaga
     5401 tttttactga agaaagcatt gactaatcaa aggattgggc actttttctt ttggcattta
     5461 aaatctgaga tgcacaataa aacagttagc cagaggtttg gcctgctttt ggagtcctat
     5521 tgtcgtgcat gtgggatgta tttgaagcac ctgaataggc aagtcgaggc aatggaaaag
     5581 ctcattaact taactgacat tctcaaacag gagaagaagg atgaaacaca aaaggtacag
     5641 atgaagtttt tagttgagca aatgaggcga ccagatttca tggatgctct acagggcttt
     5701 ctgtctcctc taaaccctgc tcatcaacta ggaaacctca ggcttgaaga gtgtcgaatt
     5761 atgtcctctg caaaaaggcc actgtggttg aattgggaga acccagacat catgtcagag
     5821 ttactgtttc agaacaatga gatcatcttt aaaaatgggg atgatttacg gcaagatatg
     5881 ctaacacttc aaattattcg tattatggaa aatatctggc aaaatcaagg tcttgatctt
     5941 cgaatgttac cttatggttg tctgtcaatc ggtgactgtg tgggacttat tgaggtggtg
     6001 cgaaattctc acactattat gcaaattcag tgcaaaggcg gcttgaaagg tgcactgcag
     6061 ttcaacagcc acacactaca tcagtggctc aaagacaaga acaaaggaga aatatatgat
     6121 gcagccattg acctgtttac acgttcatgt gctggatact gtgtagctac cttcattttg
     6181 ggaattggag atcgtcacaa tagtaacatc atggtgaaag acgatggaca actgtttcat
     6241 atagattttg gacacttttt ggatcacaag aagaaaaaat ttggttataa acgagaacgt
     6301 gtgccatttg ttttgacaca ggatttctta atagtgatta gtaaaggagc ccaagaatgc
     6361 acaaagacaa gagaatttga gaggtttcag gagatgtgtt acaaggctta tctagctatt
     6421 cgacagcatg ccaatctctt cataaatctt ttctcaatga tgcttggctc tggaatgcca
     6481 gaactacaat cttttgatga cattgcatac attcgaaaga ccctagcctt agataaaact
     6541 gagcaagagg ctttgaagta tttcatgaaa caaatgaatg atgcacatca tggtggctgg
     6601 acaacaaaaa tggattggat cttccacaca attaaacagc atgcattgaa ctagaaccca
     6661 gctttcttgt acaaagtggt gatatccaat taaccctcac taaagggtgt aaatgtttga
     6721 gatgtatatt ccctatagtg agtcgtatta ccacccaact tttctataca aagtggttga
     6781 tatccagcac agtggcggcc gctcgagtct agagggcccg cggttcgaag gtaagcctat
     6841 ccctaaccct ctcctcggtc tcgattctac gcgtaccggt tagtaatgag atccctcccc
     6901 cccccctaac gttactggcc gaagccgctt ggaataaggc cggtgtgcgt ttgtctatat
     6961 gttattttcc accatattgc cgtcttttgg caatgtgagg gcccggaaac ctggccctgt
     7021 cttcttgacg agcattccta ggggtctttc ccctctcgcc aaaggaatgc aaggtctgtt
     7081 gaatgtcgtg aaggaagcag ttcctctgga agcttcttga agacaaacaa cgtctgtagc
     7141 gaccctttgc aggcagcgga accccccacc tggcgacagg tgcctctgcg gccaaaagcc
     7201 acgtgtataa gatacacctg caaaggcggc acaaccccag tgccacgttg tgagttggat
     7261 agttgtggaa agagtcaaat ggctctcctc aagcgtattc aacaaggggc tgaaggatgc
     7321 ccagaaggta ccccattgta tgggatctga tctggggcct cggtgcacat gctttacatg
     7381 tgtttagtcg aggttaaaaa aacgtctagg ccccccgaac cacggggacg tggttttcct
     7441 ttgaaaaaca cgatgataat atggccacac atatgaccga gtacaagccc acggtgcgcc
     7501 tcgccacccg cgacgacgtc cccagggccg tacgcaccct cgccgccgcg ttcgccgact
     7561 accccgccac gcgccacacc gtcgatccgg accgccacat cgagcgggtc accgagctgc
     7621 aagaactctt cctcacgcgc gtcgggctcg acatcggcaa ggtgtgggtc gcggacgacg
     7681 gcgccgcggt ggcggtctgg accacgccgg agagcgtcga agcgggggcg gtgttcgccg
     7741 agatcggccc gcgcatggcc gagttgagcg gttcccggct ggccgcgcag caacagatgg
     7801 aaggcctcct ggcgccgcac cggcccaagg agcccgcgtg gttcctggcc accgtcggcg
     7861 tctcgcccga ccaccagggc aagggtctgg gcagcgccgt cgtgctcccc ggagtggagg
     7921 cggccgagcg cgccggggtg cccgccttcc tggagacctc cgcgccccgc aacctcccct
     7981 tctacgagcg gctcggcttc accgtcaccg ccgacgtcga ggtgcccgaa ggaccgcgca
     8041 cctggtgcat gacccgcaag cccggtgcct aaatcgatag atcctaatca acctctggat
     8101 tacaaaattt gtgaaagatt gactggtatt cttaactatg ttgctccttt tacgctatgt
     8161 ggatacgctg ctttaatgcc tttgtatcat gctattgctt cccgtatggc tttcattttc
     8221 tcctccttgt ataaatcctg gttgctgtct ctttatgagg agttgtggcc cgttgtcagg
     8281 caacgtggcg tggtgtgcac tgtgtttgct gacgcaaccc ccactggttg gggcattgcc
     8341 accacctgtc agctcctttc cgggactttc gctttccccc tccctattgc cacggcggaa
     8401 ctcatcgccg cctgccttgc ccgctgctgg acaggggctc ggctgttggg cactgacaat
     8461 tccgtggtgt tgtcggggaa atcatcgtcc tttccttggc tgctcgcctg tgttgccacc
     8521 tggattctgc gcgggacgtc cttctgctac gtcccttcgg ccctcaatcc agcggacctt
     8581 ccttcccgcg gcctgctgcc ggctctgcgg cctcttccgc gtcttcgcct tcgccctcag
     8641 acgagtcgga tctccctttg ggccgcctcc ccgcctgaga tcctttaaga ccaatgactt
     8701 acaaggcagc tgtagatctt agccactttt taaaagaaaa ggggggactg gaagggctaa
     8761 ttcactccca acgaagacaa gatctgcttt ttgcttgtac tgggtctctc tggttagacc
     8821 agatctgagc ctgggagctc tctggctaac tagggaaccc actgcttaag cctcaataaa
     8881 gcttgccttg agtgcttcaa gtagtgtgtg cccgtctgtt gtgtgactct ggtaactaga
     8941 gatccctcag acccttttag tcagtgtgga aaatctctag cagtagtagt tcatgtcatc
     9001 ttattattca gtatttataa cttgcaaaga aatgaatatc agagagtgag aggcccgggt
     9061 taattaagga aagggctaga tcattcttga agacgaaagg gcctcgtgat acgcctattt
     9121 ttataggtta atgtcatgat aataatggtt tcttagacgt caggtggcac ttttcgggga
     9181 aatgtgcgcg gaacccctat ttgtttattt ttctaaatac attcaaatat gtatccgctc
     9241 atgagacaat aaccctgata aatgcttcaa taatattgaa aaaggaagag tatgagtatt
     9301 caacatttcc gtgtcgccct tattcccttt tttgcggcat tttgccttcc tgtttttgct
     9361 cacccagaaa cgctggtgaa agtaaaagat gctgaagatc agttgggtgc acgagtgggt
     9421 tacatcgaac tggatctcaa cagcggtaag atccttgaga gttttcgccc cgaagaacgt
     9481 tttccaatga tgagcacttt taaagttctg ctatgtggcg cggtattatc ccgtgttgac
     9541 gccgggcaag agcaactcgg tcgccgcata cactattctc agaatgactt ggttgagtac
     9601 tcaccagtca cagaaaagca tcttacggat ggcatgacag taagagaatt atgcagtgct
     9661 gccataacca tgagtgataa cactgcggcc aacttacttc tgacaacgat cggaggaccg
     9721 aaggagctaa ccgctttttt gcacaacatg ggggatcatg taactcgcct tgatcgttgg
     9781 gaaccggagc tgaatgaagc cataccaaac gacgagcgtg acaccacgat gcctgtagca
     9841 atggcaacaa cgttgcgcaa actattaact ggcgaactac ttactctagc ttcccggcaa
     9901 caattaatag actggatgga ggcggataaa gttgcaggac cacttctgcg ctcggccctt
     9961 ccggctggct ggtttattgc tgataaatct ggagccggtg agcgtgggtc tcgcggtatc
    10021 attgcagcac tggggccaga tggtaagccc tcccgtatcg tagttatcta cacgacgggg
    10081 agtcaggcaa ctatggatga acgaaataga cagatcgctg agataggtgc ctcactgatt
    10141 aagcattggt aactgtcaga ccaagtttac tcatatatac tttagattga tttaaaactt
    10201 catttttaat ttaaaaggat ctaggtgaag atcctttttg ataatctcat gaccaaaatc
    10261 ccttaacgtg agttttcgtt ccactgagcg tcagaccccg tagaaaagat caaaggatct
    10321 tcttgagatc ctttttttct gcgcgtaatc tgctgcttgc aaacaaaaaa accaccgcta
    10381 ccagcggtgg tttgtttgcc ggatcaagag ctaccaactc tttttccgaa ggtaactggc
    10441 ttcagcagag cgcagatacc aaatactgtt cttctagtgt agccgtagtt aggccaccac
    10501 ttcaagaact ctgtagcacc gcctacatac ctcgctctgc taatcctgtt accagtggct
    10561 gctgccagtg gcgataagtc gtgtcttacc gggttggact caagacgata gttaccggat
    10621 aaggcgcagc ggtcgggctg aacggggggt tcgtgcacac agcccagctt ggagcgaacg
    10681 acctacaccg aactgagata cctacagcgt gagctatgag aaagcgccac gcttcccgaa
    10741 gggagaaagg cggacaggta tccggtaagc ggcagggtcg gaacaggaga gcgcacgagg
    10801 gagcttccag ggggaaacgc ctggtatctt tatagtcctg tcgggtttcg ccacctctga
    10861 cttgagcgtc gatttttgtg atgctcgtca ggggggcgga gcctatggaa aaacgccagc
    10921 aacgcggcct ttttacggtt cctggccttt tgctggcctt ttgctcacat gttctttcct
    10981 gcgttatccc ctgattctgt ggataaccgt attaccgcct ttgagtgagc tgataccgct
    11041 cgccgcagcc gaacgaccga gcgcagcgag tcagtgagcg aggaagcgga agagcgccca
    11101 atacgcaaac cgcctctccc cgcgcgttgg ccgattcatt aatgcagcaa gctcatggct
    11161 gactaatttt ttttatttat gcagaggccg aggccgcctc ggcctctgag ctattccaga
    11221 agtagtgagg aggctttttt ggaggcctag gcttttgcaa aaagctcccc gtggcacgac
    11281 aggtttcccg actggaaagc gggcagtgag cgcaacgcaa ttaatgtgag ttagctcact
    11341 cattaggcac cccaggcttt acactttatg cttccggctc gtatgttgtg tggaattgtg
    11401 agcggataac aatttcacac aggaaacagc tatgacatga ttacgaattt cacaaataaa
    11461 gcattttttt cactgcattc tagttgtggt ttgtccaaac tcatcaatgt atcttatcat
    11521 gtctggatca actggataac tcaagctaac caaaatcatc ccaaacttcc caccccatac
    11581 cctattacca ctgccaatta cctgtggttt catttactct aaacctgtga ttcctctgaa
    11641 ttattttcat tttaaagaaa ttgtatttgt taaatatgta ctacaaactt agtagt
//
