>Addgene plasmid #116467 | pHAGE-PIK3CA-E1037K | depositor partial sequence | sequence record 219341 | insert
ATGCCTCCACGACCATCATCAGGTGAACTGTGGGGCATCCACTTGATGCCCCCAAGAATCCTAGTAGAAT
GTTTACTACCAAATGGAATGATAGTGACTTTAGAATGCCTCCGTGAGGCTACATTAATAACCATAAAGCA
TGAACTATTTAAAGAAGCAAGAAAATACCCCCTCCATCAACTTCTTCAAGATGAATCTTCTTACATTTTC
GTAAGTGTTACTCAAGAAGCAGAAAGGGAAGAATTTTTTGATGAAACAAGACGACTTTGTGACCTTCGGC
TTTTTCAACCCTTTTTAAAAGTAATTGAACCAGTAGGCAACCGTGAAGAAAAGATCCTCAATCGAGAAAT
TGGTTTTGCTATCGGCATGCCAGTGTGTGAATTTGATATGGTTAAAGATCCAGAAGTACAGGACTTCCGA
AGAAATATTCTGAACGTTTGTAAAGAAGCTGTGGATCTTAGGGACCTCAATTCACCTCATAGTAGAGCAA
TGTATGTCTATCCTCCAAATGTAGAATCTTCACCAGAATTGCCAAAGCACATATATAATAAATTAGATAA
AGGGCAAATAATAGTGGTGATCTGGGTAATAGTTTCTCCAAATAATGACAAGCAGAAGTATACTCTGAAA
ATCAACCATGACTGTGTACCAGAACAAGTAATTGCTGAAGCAATCAGGAAAAAAACTCGAAGTATGTTGC
TATCCTCTGAACAACTAAAACTCTGTGTTTTAGAATATCAGGGCAAGTATATTTTAAAAGTGTGTGGATG
TGATGAATACTTCCTAGAAAAATATCCTCTGAGTCAGTATAAGTATATAAGAAGCTGTATAATGCTTGGG
AGGATGCCCAATTTGATGTTGATGGCTAAAGAAAGCCTTTATTCTCAACTGCCAATGGACTGTTTTACAA
TGCCATCTTATTCCAGACGCATTTCCACAGCTACACCATATATGAATGGAGAAACATCTACAAAATCCCT
TTGGGTTATAAATAGTGCACTCAGAATAAAAATTCTTTGTGCAACCTACGTGAATGTAAATATTCGAGAC
ATTGATAAGATCTATGTTCGAACAGGTATCTACCATGGAGGAGAACCCTTATGTGACAATGTGAACACTC
AAAGAGTACCTTGTTCCAATCCCAGGTGGAATGAATGGCTGAATTATGATATATACATTCCTGATCTTCC
TCGTGCTGCTCGACTTTGCCTTTCCATTTGCTCTGTTAAAGGCCGAAAGGGTGCTAAAGAGGAACACTGT
CCATTGGCATGGGGAAATATAAACTTGTTTGATTACACAGACACTCTAGTATCTGGAAAAATGGCTTTGA
ATCTTTGGCCAGTACCTCATGGATTAGAAGATTTGCTGAACCCTATTGGTGTTACTGGATCAAATCCAAA
TAAAGAAACTCCATGCTTAGAGTTGGAGTTTGACTGGTTCAGCAGTGTGGTAAAGTTCCCAGATATGTCA
GTGATTGAAGAGCATGCCAATTGGTCTGTATCCCGAGAAGCAGGATTTAGCTATTCCCACGCAGGACTGA
GTAACAGACTAGCTAGAGACAATGAATTAAGGGAAAATGACAAAGAACAGCTCAAAGCAATTTCTACACG
AGATCCTCTCTCTGAAATCACTGAGCAGGAGAAAGATTTTCTATGGAGTCACAGACACTATTGTGTAACT
ATCCCCGAAATTCTACCCAAATTGCTTCTGTCTGTTAAATGGAATTCTAGAGATGAAGTAGCCCAGATGT
ATTGCTTGGTAAAAGATTGGCCTCCAATCAAACCTGAACAGGCTATGGAACTTCTGGACTGTAATTACCC
AGATCCTATGGTTCGAGGTTTTGCTGTTCGGTGCTTGGAAAAATATTTAACAGATGACAAACTTTCTCAG
TATTTAATTCAGCTAGTACAGGTCCTAAAATATGAACAATATTTGGATAACTTGCTTGTGAGATTTTTAC
TGAAGAAAGCATTGACTAATCAAAGGATTGGGCACTTTTTCTTTTGGCATTTAAAATCTGAGATGCACAA
TAAAACAGTTAGCCAGAGGTTTGGCCTGCTTTTGGAGTCCTATTGTCGTGCATGTGGGATGTATTTGAAG
CACCTGAATAGGCAAGTCGAGGCAATGGAAAAGCTCATTAACTTAACTGACATTCTCAAACAGGAGAAGA
AGGATGAAACACAAAAGGTACAGATGAAGTTTTTAGTTGAGCAAATGAGGCGACCAGATTTCATGGATGC
TCTACAGGGCTTTCTGTCTCCTCTAAACCCTGCTCATCAACTAGGAAACCTCAGGCTTGAAGAGTGTCGA
ATTATGTCCTCTGCAAAAAGGCCACTGTGGTTGAATTGGGAGAACCCAGACATCATGTCAGAGTTACTGT
TTCAGAACAATGAGATCATCTTTAAAAATGGGGATGATTTACGGCAAGATATGCTAACACTTCAAATTAT
TCGTATTATGGAAAATATCTGGCAAAATCAAGGTCTTGATCTTCGAATGTTACCTTATGGTTGTCTGTCA
ATCGGTGACTGTGTGGGACTTATTGAGGTGGTGCGAAATTCTCACACTATTATGCAAATTCAGTGCAAAG
GCGGCTTGAAAGGTGCACTGCAGTTCAACAGCCACACACTACATCAGTGGCTCAAAGACAAGAACAAAGG
AGAAATATATGATGCAGCCATTGACCTGTTTACACGTTCATGTGCTGGATACTGTGTAGCTACCTTCATT
TTGGGAATTGGAGATCGTCACAATAGTAACATCATGGTGAAAGACGATGGACAACTGTTTCATATAGATT
TTGGACACTTTTTGGATCACAAGAAGAAAAAATTTGGTTATAAACGAGAACGTGTGCCATTTGTTTTGAC
ACAGGATTTCTTAATAGTGATTAGTAAAGGAGCCCAAGAATGCACAAAGACAAGAGAATTTGAGAGGTTT
CAGGAGATGTGTTACAAGGCTTATCTAGCTATTCGACAGCATGCCAATCTCTTCATAAATCTTTTCTCAA
TGATGCTTGGCTCTGGAATGCCAGAACTACAATCTTTTGATGACATTGCATACATTCGAAAGACCCTAGC
CTTAGATAAAACTGAGCAAGAGGCTTTGAAGTATTTCATGAAACAAATGAATGATGCACATCATGGTGGC
TGGACAACAAAAATGGATTGGATCTTCCACACAATTAAACAGCATGCATTGAACTGA
